Addgene plasmid #130812: pAG148 FRB-NFAST
Purpose: Expresses FRB-NFAST in mammalian cells
Depositing lab: Arnaud Gautier. Publication: A split fluorescent reporter with rapid and reversible complementation. Tebo AG, Gautier A. Nat Commun. 2019 Jun 27;10(1):2822. doi: 10.1038/s41467-019-10855-0. PubMed 31249300.
Backbone
  Vector backbone: pIRES
  Backbone size w/o insert (bp): 3960
  Total vector size (bp): 4647
  Vector type: Mammalian Expression
  Selectable markers: Neomycin (select with G418)
Growth in bacteria
  Bacterial resistance: Kanamycin, 50 μg/mL
  Growth temperature: 37°C
  Growth strain: DH5alpha
  Copy number: High Copy
Gene/Insert
  Gene/Insert name: FRB-NFAST (alt name: FRB fused to the N-terminal part of splitFAST)
  Species: Synthetic
  Insert size (bp): 697
  Promoter: CMV
  Tag / fusion protein: myc-tag (N terminal on insert)
  Cloning method: Gibson Cloning
  Sequencing primers: 5′ CGCAAATGGGCGGTAGGCGTG
Terms and licenses: Academic/Nonprofit Terms; Industry Terms: Not Available to Industry
How to cite: pAG148 FRB-NFAST was a gift from Arnaud Gautier (Addgene plasmid # 130812 ; http://n2t.net/addgene:130812 ; RRID:Addgene_130812)
