[The description below was written by a language model from this plasmid's Addgene catalogue record and pLannotate feature annotations shown in this document.]
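Description:
pAG148 FRB-NFAST is a 4.6 kb mammalian expression plasmid, catalogued as built on a pIRES backbone, that produces one half of a split fluorescent reporter system. It is propagated in E. coli from a high-copy ColE1/pUC-type origin and also carries an f1 phage origin. A single NeoR/KanR (Tn5 aminoglycoside phosphotransferase) gene serves both hosts. A bacterial bla-type promoter placed directly upstream of an SV40 enhancer/early promoter drives it, giving kanamycin resistance in bacteria and G418 resistance in mammalian cells, and an HSV TK polyadenylation signal terminates it. Although the backbone is named pIRES, the feature table annotates no IRES element. The short ble, bGH poly(A) and SV40 large T antigen hits are fragments that appear to be backbone remnants rather than functional units.

The expression cassette consists of the human CMV immediate-early enhancer and promoter, a synthetic open reading frame of about 700 bp, and an SV40 polyadenylation signal. The encoded protein carries an N-terminal myc epitope tag, followed by FRB, the FKBP–rapamycin binding domain of human FRAP. FRB is fused to NFAST, the N-terminal fragment of splitFAST. The annotation detects NFAST as a partial match to the FAST tag, a photoactive-yellow-protein derivative that fluoresces on binding a cell-permeant fluorogen.

NFAST alone is an incomplete reporter, so signal is expected only when it meets the complementary C-terminal fragment. FRB associates with FKBP in the presence of rapamycin. The construct would therefore typically be co-expressed with an FKBP fusion to the other splitFAST fragment, which is not part of this record, as a chemically inducible model interaction for testing rapid and reversible complementation in live mammalian cells.
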