Features (pLannotate 1.2.2; 16 found; start..end, strand, type, name):
     61..364     +  enhancer       CMV enhancer: human cytomegalovirus immediate early enhancer
    365..568     +  promoter       CMV promoter: human cytomegalovirus (CMV) immediate early promoter
    591..614     +  misc_feature   MCS (fragment): multiple cloning site
    627..653     +  CDS            Myc (fragment): Myc (human c-Myc proto-oncogene) epitope tag
    660..926     +  CDS            FRB (sequence withheld): FKBP-rapamycin binding domain of human FRAP
    966..1307    +  CDS            Y-FAST (fragment): small protein tag, derived from photoactive yellow protein, that allows in vivo fluorescent labeling by addition of a cell-permeant fluorogen (Plamont et al., 2016)
   1329..1412    +  CDS            large T antigen (fragment): large T antigen from SV40 (simian virus 40)
   1435..1556    +  polyA_signal   SV40 poly(A) signal: SV40 polyadenylation signal
   1590..2018    -  rep_origin     f1 ori (sequence partly withheld): f1 bacteriophage origin of replication; arrow indicates direction of (+) strand synthesis
   2045..2149    +  promoter       AmpR promoter: bla
   2151..2508    +  promoter       SV40 promoter: SV40 enhancer and early promoter
   2543..3337    +  CDS            NeoR/KanR: aminoglycoside phosphotransferase from Tn5; aph(3')-II (or nptII); confers resistance to neomycin, kanamycin, and G418 (Geneticin®)
   3358..3510    +  CDS            ble (fragment): BLE_KLEPN - Experimental evidence at protein level: Swiss-Prot protein existence level 1. Binding protein with a strong affinity to the bleomycin family of antibiotics. Binds to CL990; an antimitotic-antibiotic compound. From Klebsiella pneumoniae.
   3569..3616    +  polyA_signal   HSV TK poly(A) signal: herpes simplex virus thymidine kinase polyadenylation signal (Cole and Stacy, 1985)
   3707..3723    -  polyA_signal   bGH poly(A) signal (fragment): bovine growth hormone polyadenylation signal
   3945..4533    +  rep_origin     ori: high-copy-number ColE1/pMB1/pBR322/pUC origin of replication
>Addgene plasmid #130812 | pAG148 FRB-NFAST | depositor full sequence | sequence record 250349 | pAG148 FRB-NFAST sequence 4647 bps
TAGTTATTAATAGTAATCAATTACGGGGTCATTAGTTCATAGCCCATATATGGAGTTCCGCGTTACATAA
CTTACGGTAAATGGCCCGCCTGGCTGACCGCCCAACGACCCCCGCCCATTGACGTCAATAATGACGTATG
TTCCCATAGTAACGCCAATAGGGACTTTCCATTGACGTCAATGGGTGGAGTATTTACGGTAAACTGCCCA
CTTGGCAGTACATCAAGTGTATCATATGCCAAGTACGCCCCCTATTGACGTCAATGACGGTAAATGGCCC
GCCTGGCATTATGCCCAGTACATGACCTTATGGGACTTTCCTACTTGGCAGTACATCTACGTATTAGTCA
TCGCTATTACCATGGTGATGCGGTTTTGGCAGTACATCAATGGGCGTGGATAGCGGTTTGACTCACGGGG
ATTTCCAAGTCTCCACCCCATTGACGTCAATGGGAGTTTGTTTTGGCACCAAAATCAACGGGACTTTCCA
AAATGTCGTAACAACTCCGCCCCATTGACGCAAATGGGCGGTAGGCGTGTACGGTGGGAGGTCTATATAA
GCAGAGCTGGTTTAGTGAACCGTCAGATCCGCTAGCGCTACCGGACTCAGATCTGCCACCATGGAACAAA
AGCTTATTTCTGAAGAGGACTTGGAATTC
[270 nt withheld, positions 660-929]
GTCTCCGGAGGAGGCGGCAGCGGCGGAGGGGGATCCATGGAGCATGTTGCCTTTGGCAGTGAGGACATCG
AGAACACTCTGGCCAAAATGGACGACGGACAACTGGATGGGTTGGCCTTTGGCGCAATTCAGCTCGATGG
TGACGGGAATATCCTGCAGTACAATGCTGCTGAAGGAGACATCACAGGCAGAGATCCCAAACAGGTGATT
GGGAAGAACTTCTTCAAGGATGTTGCACCTGGAACGGATTCTCCCGAGTTTTACGGCAAATTCAAGGAAG
GCGTAGCGTCAGGGAATCTGAACACCATGTTCGAATGGATGATACCGACAAGCAGGGGACCAACCAAGGT
CAAGGTGCACATGAAGAAAGCCCTTTCCTAATAGGCGGCCGCGACTCTAGATCATAATCAGCCATACCAC
ATTTGTAGAGGTTTTACTTGCTTTAAAAAACCTCCCACACCTCCCCCTGAACCTGAAACATAAAATGAAT
GCAATTGTTGTTGTTAACTTGTTTATTGCAGCTTATAATGGTTACAAATAAAGCAATAGCATCACAAATT
TCACAAATAAAGCATTTTTTTCACTGCATTCTAGTTGTGGTTTGTCCAAACTCATCAATGTATCTTAAGG
CGTAAATTGTAAGCGTTAATATTTTGTTAAAATTCGCGTTAAATTTTTGTTAAATCAGCTCATTTTTTAA
CCAATAGGCCGAAATCGGCAAAATCCCTTATAAATCAAAAGAATAGACCGAGATAGGGT
[37 nt withheld, positions 1689-1725]
AAAGAACGTGGACTCCAACGTCAAAGG
[49 nt withheld, positions 1753-1801]
T
[91 nt withheld, positions 1803-1893]
G
[124 nt withheld, positions 1895-2018]
CAGGTGGCACTTTTCGGGGAAATGTGCGCGGAACCCCTATTTGTTTATTTTTCTAAATACATTCAAATAT
GTATCCGCTCATGAGACAATAACCCTGATAAATGCTTCAATAATATTGAAAAAGGAAGAGTCCTGAGGCG
GAAAGAACCAGCTGTGGAATGTGTGTCAGTTAGGGTGTGGAAAGTCCCCAGGCTCCCCAGCAGGCAGAAG
TATGCAAAGCATGCATCTCAATTAGTCAGCAACCAGGTGTGGAAAGTCCCCAGGCTCCCCAGCAGGCAGA
AGTATGCAAAGCATGCATCTCAATTAGTCAGCAACCATAGTCCCGCCCCTAACTCCGCCCATCCCGCCCC
TAACTCCGCCCAGTTCCGCCCATTCTCCGCCCCATGGCTGACTAATTTTTTTTATTTATGCAGAGGCCGA
GGCCGCCTCGGCCTCTGAGCTATTCCAGAAGTAGTGAGGAGGCTTTTTTGGAGGCCTAGGCTTTTGCAAA
GATCGATCAAGAGACAGGATGAGGATCGTTTCGCATGATTGAACAAGATGGATTGCACGCAGGTTCTCCG
GCCGCTTGGGTGGAGAGGCTATTCGGCTATGACTGGGCACAACAGACAATCGGCTGCTCTGATGCCGCCG
TGTTCCGGCTGTCAGCGCAGGGGCGCCCGGTTCTTTTTGTCAAGACCGACCTGTCCGGTGCCCTGAATGA
ACTGCAAGACGAGGCAGCGCGGCTATCGTGGCTGGCCACGACGGGCGTTCCTTGCGCAGCTGTGCTCGAC
GTTGTCACTGAAGCGGGAAGGGACTGGCTGCTATTGGGCGAAGTGCCGGGGCAGGATCTCCTGTCATCTC
ACCTTGCTCCTGCCGAGAAAGTATCCATCATGGCTGATGCAATGCGGCGGCTGCATACGCTTGATCCGGC
TACCTGCCCATTCGACCACCAAGCGAAACATCGCATCGAGCGAGCACGTACTCGGATGGAAGCCGGTCTT
GTCGATCAGGATGATCTGGACGAAGAGCATCAGGGGCTCGCGCCAGCCGAACTGTTCGCCAGGCTCAAGG
CGAGCATGCCCGACGGCGAGGATCTCGTCGTGACCCATGGCGATGCCTGCTTGCCGAATATCATGGTGGA
AAATGGCCGCTTTTCTGGATTCATCGACTGTGGCCGGCTGGGTGTGGCGGACCGCTATCAGGACATAGCG
TTGGCTACCCGTGATATTGCTGAAGAGCTTGGCGGCGAATGGGCTGACCGCTTCCTCGTGCTTTACGGTA
TCGCCGCTCCCGATTCGCAGCGCATCGCCTTCTATCGCCTTCTTGACGAGTTCTTCTGAGCGGGACTCTG
GGGTTCGAAATGACCGACCAAGCGACGCCCAACCTGCCATCACGAGATTTCGATTCCACCGCCGCCTTCT
ATGAAAGGTTGGGCTTCGGAATCGTTTTCCGGGACGCCGGCTGGATGATCCTCCAGCGCGGGGATCTCAT
GCTGGAGTTCTTCGCCCACCCTAGGGGGAGGCTAACTGAAACACGGAAGGAGACAATACCGGAAGGAACC
CGCGCTATGACGGCAATAAAAAGACAGAATAAAACGCACGGTGTTGGGTCGTTTGTTCATAAACGCGGGG
TTCGGTCCCAGGGCTGGCACTCTGTCGATACCCCACCGAGACCCCATTGGGGCCAATACGCCCGCGTTTC
TTCCTTTTCCCCACCCCACCCCCCAAGTTCGGGTGAAGGCCCAGGGCTCGCAGCCAACGTCGGGGCGGCA
GGCCCTGCCATAGCCTCAGGTTACTCATATATACTTTAGATTGATTTAAAACTTCATTTTTAATTTAAAA
GGATCTAGGTGAAGATCCTTTTTGATAATCTCATGACCAAAATCCCTTAACGTGAGTTTTCGTTCCACTG
AGCGTCAGACCCCGTAGAAAAGATCAAAGGATCTTCTTGAGATCCTTTTTTTCTGCGCGTAATCTGCTGC
TTGCAAACAAAAAAACCACCGCTACCAGCGGTGGTTTGTTTGCCGGATCAAGAGCTACCAACTCTTTTTC
CGAAGGTAACTGGCTTCAGCAGAGCGCAGATACCAAATACTGTCCTTCTAGTGTAGCCGTAGTTAGGCCA
CCACTTCAAGAACTCTGTAGCACCGCCTACATACCTCGCTCTGCTAATCCTGTTACCAGTGGCTGCTGCC
AGTGGCGATAAGTCGTGTCTTACCGGGTTGGACTCAAGACGATAGTTACCGGATAAGGCGCAGCGGTCGG
GCTGAACGGGGGGTTCGTGCACACAGCCCAGCTTGGAGCGAACGACCTACACCGAACTGAGATACCTACA
GCGTGAGCTATGAGAAAGCGCCACGCTTCCCGAAGGGAGAAAGGCGGACAGGTATCCGGTAAGCGGCAGG
GTCGGAACAGGAGAGCGCACGAGGGAGCTTCCAGGGGGAAACGCCTGGTATCTTTATAGTCCTGTCGGGT
TTCGCCACCTCTGACTTGAGCGTCGATTTTTGTGATGCTCGTCAGGGGGGCGGAGCCTATGGAAAAACGC
CAGCAACGCGGCCTTTTTACGGTTCCTGGCCTTTTGCTGGCCTTTTGCTCACATGTTCTTTCCTGCGTTA
TCCCCTGATTCTGTGGATAACCGTATTACCGCCATGCAT
